Addgene plasmid #183712: Lenti-UbiC-GFP-ps
Purpose: GFP with palmitoylation signal
Depositing lab: Jeffrey Gerst. Depositing organization: Weizmann Institute of Science. Publication: Global analysis of contact-dependent human-to-mouse intercellular mRNA and lncRNA transfer in cell culture. Dasgupta S, Dayagi DY, Haimovich G, Wyler E, Olender T, Singer RH, Landthaler M, Gerst JE. Elife. 2023 May 30;12:e83584. doi: 10.7554/eLife.83584. PubMed 37249209.
Backbone
  Vector backbone: pHAGE
  Backbone size w/o insert (bp): 7831
  Total vector size (bp): 8608
  Vector type: Lentiviral
Growth in bacteria
  Bacterial resistance: Ampicillin, 100 μg/mL
  Growth temperature: 37°C
  Growth strain: NEB Stable
  Copy number: Unknown
Gene/Insert
  Gene/Insert name: GFP with palmitoylation signal
  Insert size (bp): 777
  Promoter: UbiC
  Tag / fusion protein: palmitoylation signal (N terminal on insert)
  Cloning method: Ligation Independent Cloning
  Sequencing primers: 5′ -; 3′ -
Terms and licenses: Academic/Nonprofit Terms; Industry Terms: Not Available to Industry
Depositor comments: Please visit https://www.biorxiv.org/content/10.1101/2021.11.28.470233v2 for bioRxiv preprint.
How to cite: Lenti-UbiC-GFP-ps was a gift from Jeffrey Gerst (Addgene plasmid # 183712 ; http://n2t.net/addgene:183712 ; RRID:Addgene_183712)
