[The description below was written by a language model from this plasmid's Addgene catalogue record and pLannotate feature annotations shown in this document.]
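Description:
Lenti-UbiC-GFP-ps is a lentiviral transfer plasmid built on the pHAGE backbone (about 8.6 kb in total) that expresses a membrane-targeted green fluorescent protein in mammalian cells. In bacteria it is maintained through a high-copy ColE1/pUC-type origin and selected with ampicillin via the β-lactamase gene. The backbone also carries an f1 origin, an SV40 origin, T3 and T7 phage promoters, and remnants of the lac region (lacI and lacZα fragments, lac promoter and operator) that are cloning-vector leftovers rather than functional parts of the payload.

The viral portion has the layout of a self-inactivating HIV-1 vector. A CMV enhancer/promoter replaces the U3 region of the truncated 5' LTR to drive genomic RNA production in packaging cells. It is followed by the Ψ packaging signal with a partial gag sequence, the Rev response element for Rev-dependent nuclear export, and the cPPT/CTS, which aids nuclear import of the reverse-transcribed genome. The internal expression cassette uses the human ubiquitin C promoter for constitutive expression of EGFP fused at its N terminus to a short GAP43-derived sequence, which is the palmitoylation signal named in the record. Lipid modification of this signal anchors the fluorescent protein to cellular membranes. A WPRE downstream of the coding sequence enhances transcript stability and expression, and the ΔU3 3' LTR, followed by an SV40 polyadenylation signal, renders the integrated provirus transcriptionally self-inactivating.

No mammalian drug-selection marker is annotated, so transduced cells would be identified by fluorescence. The associated publication, a study of contact-dependent RNA transfer between co-cultured human and mouse cells, suggests use as a stable membrane label, although the record does not state the specific application.
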