Features (pLannotate 1.2.2; 27 found; start..end, strand, type, name):
     27..131     +  promoter       AmpR promoter: bla
    132..992     +  CDS            AmpR: β-lactamase; bla; confers resistance to ampicillin, carbenicillin, and related antibiotics
   1163..1751    +  rep_origin     ori: high-copy-number ColE1/pMB1/pBR322/pUC origin of replication
   1934..2026    +  CDS            lacI (fragment): lac repressor; lacI; The lac repressor binds to the lac operator to inhibit transcription in E. coli. This inhibition can be relieved by adding lactose or isopropyl-β-D-thiogalactopyranoside (IPTG).
   2039..2060    +  protein_bind   CAP binding site: CAP binding activates transcription in the presence of cAMP. E. coli catabolite activator protein
   2075..2105    +  promoter       lac promoter: promoter for the E. coli lac operon
   2113..2129    +  protein_bind   lac operator: The lac repressor binds to the lac operator to inhibit transcription in E. coli. This inhibition can be relieved by adding lactose or isopropyl-β-D-thiogalactopyranoside (IPTG). lac repressor encoded by lacI
   2174..2192    +  promoter       T3 promoter: promoter for bacteriophage T3 RNA polymerase
   2293..2672    +  enhancer       CMV enhancer: human cytomegalovirus immediate early enhancer
   2673..2876    +  promoter       CMV promoter: human cytomegalovirus (CMV) immediate early promoter
   2891..3071    +  LTR            5' LTR (truncated): truncated 5' long terminal repeat (LTR) from HIV-1
   3118..3243    +  misc_feature   HIV-1 Ψ: packaging signal of human immunodeficiency virus type 1
   3227..3590    +  CDS            HIV-1 gag (fragment): gag protein from human immunodeficiency virus 1; gag
   3736..3969    +  misc_feature   RRE: The Rev response element (RRE) of HIV-1 allows for Rev-dependent mRNA export from the nucleus to the cytoplasm.
   4346..4446    +  CDS            Rev (fragment): human immunodeficiency virus 1 (HIV-1) Rev protein; rev; enhances nuclear export of unspliced and incompletely spliced viral mRNAs
   4465..4582    +  misc_feature   cPPT/CTS: central polypurine tract and central termination sequence of HIV-1
   4639..5850    +  promoter       UbC promoter: human ubiquitin C promoter
   5883..5942    +  CDS            gap43 (fragment): NEUM_XENLA - Experimental evidence at transcript level: Swiss-Prot protein existence level 2. This protein is associated with nerve growth. It is a major component of the motile 'growth cones' that form the tips of elongating axons. Plays a role in axonal and dendritic filopodia induction (By similarity). From Xenopus laevis (African clawed frog).
   5940..6656    +  CDS            EGFP: EGFP is a basic (constitutively fluorescent) green fluorescent protein published in 1996, derived from Aequorea victoria. It is reported to be a rapidly-maturing weak dimer with moderate acid sensitivity.
   6675..7263    +  misc_feature   WPRE: woodchuck hepatitis virus posttranscriptional regulatory element
   7280..7348    +  CDS            nef (fragment): NEF_HV1Z2 - Experimental evidence at protein level: Swiss-Prot protein existence level 1. Extracellular Nef protein targets CD4(+) T-lymphocytes for apoptosis by interacting with CXCR4 surface receptors. From Human immunodeficiency virus type 1 group M subtype D (isolate Z2/CDC-Z34) (HIV-1).
   7350..7583    +  LTR            3' LTR (ΔU3): self-inactivating 3' long terminal repeat (LTR) from HIV-1
   7655..7776    +  polyA_signal   SV40 poly(A) signal: SV40 polyadenylation signal
   7816..7951    +  rep_origin     SV40 ori: SV40 origin of replication
   7972..7990    -  promoter       T7 promoter: promoter for bacteriophage T7 RNA polymerase
   7998..8153    +  CDS            lacZα (fragment): LacZα fragment of β-galactosidase; lacZ fragment
   8158..8586    +  rep_origin     f1 ori (sequence partly withheld): f1 bacteriophage origin of replication; arrow indicates direction of (+) strand synthesis
>Addgene plasmid #183712 | Lenti-UbiC-GFP-ps | addgene full sequence | sequence record 361325 | Addgene NGS Result
TAGGTGGCACTTTTCGGGGAAATGTGCGCGGAACCCCTATTTGTTTATTTTTCTAAATACATTCAAATAT
GTATCCGCTCATGAGACAATAACCCTGATAAATGCTTCAATAATATTGAAAAAGGAAGAGTATGAGTATT
CAACATTTCCGTGTCGCCCTTATTCCCTTTTTTGCGGCATTTTGCCTTCCTGTTTTTGCTCACCCAGAAA
CGCTGGTGAAAGTAAAAGATGCTGAAGATCAGTTGGGTGCACGAGTGGGTTACATCGAACTGGATCTCAA
CAGCGGTAAGATCCTTGAGAGTTTTCGCCCCGAAGAACGTTTTCCAATGATGAGCACTTTTAAAGTTCTG
CTATGTGGCGCGGTATTATCCCGTATTGACGCCGGGCAAGAGCAACTCGGTCGCCGCATACACTATTCTC
AGAATGACTTGGTTGAGTACTCACCAGTCACAGAAAAGCATCTTACGGATGGCATGACAGTAAGAGAATT
ATGCAGTGCTGCCATAACCATGAGTGATAACACTGCGGCCAACTTACTTCTGACAACGATCGGAGGACCG
AAGGAGCTAACCGCTTTTTTGCACAACATGGGGGATCATGTAACTCGCCTTGATCGTTGGGAACCGGAGC
TGAATGAAGCCATACCAAACGACGAGCGTGACACCACGATGCCTGTAGCAATGGCAACAACGTTGCGCAA
ACTATTAACTGGCGAACTACTTACTCTAGCTTCCCGGCAACAATTAATAGACTGGATGGAGGCGGATAAA
GTTGCAGGACCACTTCTGCGCTCGGCCCTTCCGGCTGGCTGGTTTATTGCTGATAAATCTGGAGCCGGTG
AGCGTGGGTCTCGCGGTATCATTGCAGCACTGGGGCCAGATGGTAAGCCCTCCCGTATCGTAGTTATCTA
CACGACGGGGAGTCAGGCAACTATGGATGAACGAAATAGACAGATCGCTGAGATAGGTGCCTCACTGATT
AAGCATTGGTAACTGTCAGACCAAGTTTACTCATATATACTTTAGATTGATTTAAAACTTCATTTTTAAT
TTAAAAGGATCTAGGTGAAGATCCTTTTTGATAATCTCATGACCAAAATCCCTTAACGTGAGTTTTCGTT
CCACTGAGCGTCAGACCCCGTAGAAAAGATCAAAGGATCTTCTTGAGATCCTTTTTTTCTGCGCGTAATC
TGCTGCTTGCAAACAAAAAAACCACCGCTACCAGCGGTGGTTTGTTTGCCGGATCAAGAGCTACCAACTC
TTTTTCCGAAGGTAACTGGCTTCAGCAGAGCGCAGATACCAAATACTGTTCTTCTAGTGTAGCCGTAGTT
AGGCCACCACTTCAAGAACTCTGTAGCACCGCCTACATACCTCGCTCTGCTAATCCTGTTACCAGTGGCT
GCTGCCAGTGGCGATAAGTCGTGTCTTACCGGGTTGGACTCAAGACGATAGTTACCGGATAAGGCGCAGC
GGTCGGGCTGAACGGGGGGTTCGTGCACACAGCCCAGCTTGGAGCGAACGACCTACACCGAACTGAGATA
CCTACAGCGTGAGCTATGAGAAAGCGCCACGCTTCCCGAAGGGAGAAAGGCGGACAGGTATCCGGTAAGC
GGCAGGGTCGGAACAGGAGAGCGCACGAGGGAGCTTCCAGGGGGAAACGCCTGGTATCTTTATAGTCCTG
TCGGGTTTCGCCACCTCTGACTTGAGCGTCGATTTTTGTGATGCTCGTCAGGGGGGCGGAGCCTATGGAA
AAACGCCAGCAACGCGGCCTTTTTACGGTTCCTGGCCTTTTGCTGGCCTTTTGCTCACATGTTCTTTCCT
GCGTTATCCCCTGATTCTGTGGATAACCGTATTACCGCCTTTGAGTGAGCTGATACCGCTCGCCGCAGCC
GAACGACCGAGCGCAGCGAGTCAGTGAGCGAGGAAGCGGAAGAGCGCCCAATACGCAAACCGCCTCTCCC
CGCGCGTTGGCCGATTCATTAATGCAGCTGGCACGACAGGTTTCCCGACTGGAAAGCGGGCAGTGAGCGC
AACGCAATTAATGTGAGTTAGCTCACTCATTAGGCACCCCAGGCTTTACACTTTATGCTTCCGGCTCGTA
TGTTGTGTGGAATTGTGAGCGGATAACAATTTCACACAGGAAACAGCTATGACCATGATTACGCCAAGCG
CGCAATTAACCCTCACTAAAGGGAACAAAAGCTGGAGCTGCAAGCTTGGCCATTGCATACGTTGTATCCA
TATCATAATATGTACATTTATATTGGCTCATGTCCAACATTACCGCCATGTTGACATTGATTATTGACTA
GTTATTAATAGTAATCAATTACGGGGTCATTAGTTCATAGCCCATATATGGAGTTCCGCGTTACATAACT
TACGGTAAATGGCCCGCCTGGCTGACCGCCCAACGACCCCCGCCCATTGACGTCAATAATGACGTATGTT
CCCATAGTAACGCCAATAGGGACTTTCCATTGACGTCAATGGGTGGAGTATTTACGGTAAACTGCCCACT
TGGCAGTACATCAAGTGTATCATATGCCAAGTACGCCCCCTATTGACGTCAATGACGGTAAATGGCCCGC
CTGGCATTATGCCCAGTACATGACCTTATGGGACTTTCCTACTTGGCAGTACATCTACGTATTAGTCATC
GCTATTACCATGGTGATGCGGTTTTGGCAGTACATCAATGGGCGTGGATAGCGGTTTGACTCACGGGGAT
TTCCAAGTCTCCACCCCATTGACGTCAATGGGAGTTTGTTTTGGCACCAAAATCAACGGGACTTTCCAAA
ATGTCGTAACAACTCCGCCCCATTGACGCAAATGGGCGGTAGGCGTGTACGGTGGGAGGTCTATATAAGC
AGAGCTCGTTTAGTGAACCGGGGTCTCTCTGGTTAGACCAGATCTGAGCCTGGGAGCTCTCTGGCTAACT
AGGGAACCCACTGCTTAAGCCTCAATAAAGCTTGCCTTGAGTGCTTCAAGTAGTGTGTGCCCGTCTGTTG
TGTGACTCTGGTAACTAGAGATCCCTCAGACCCTTTTAGTCAGTGTGGAAAATCTCTAGCAGTGGCGCCC
GAACAGGGACTTGAAAGCGAAAGGGAAACCAGAGGAGCTCTCTCGACGCAGGACTCGGCTTGCTGAAGCG
CGCACGGCAAGAGGCGAGGGGCGGCGACTGGTGAGTACGCCAAAAATTTTGACTAGCGGAGGCTAGAAGG
AGAGAGATGGGTGCGAGAGCGTCAGTATTAAGCGGGGGAGAATTAGATCGCGATGGGAAAAAATTCGGTT
AAGGCCAGGGGGAAAGAAAAAATATAAATTAAAACATATAGTATGGGCAAGCAGGGAGCTAGAACGATTC
GCAGTTAATCCTGGCCTGTTAGAAACATCAGAAGGCTGTAGACAAATACTGGGACAGCTACAACCATCCC
TTCAGACAGGATCAGAAGAACTTAGATCATTATATAATACAGTAGCAACCCTCTATTGTGTGCATCAAAG
GATAGAGATAAAAGACACCAAGGAAGCTTTAGACAAGATAGAGGAAGAGCAAAACAAAAGTAAGACCACC
GCACAGCAAGCGGCCGCTGATCTTCAGACCTGGAGGAGGAGATATGAGGGACAATTGGAGAAGTGAATTA
TATAAATATAAAGTAGTAAAAATTGAACCATTAGGAGTAGCACCCACCAAGGCAAAGAGAAGAGTGGTGC
AGAGAGAAAAAAGAGCAGTGGGAATAGGAGCTTTGTTCCTTGGGTTCTTGGGAGCAGCAGGAAGCACTAT
GGGCGCAGCGTCAATGACGCTGACGGTACAGGCCAGACAATTATTGTCTGGTATAGTGCAGCAGCAGAAC
AATTTGCTGAGGGCTATTGAGGCGCAACAGCATCTGTTGCAACTCACAGTCTGGGGCATCAAGCAGCTCC
AGGCAAGAATCCTGGCTGTGGAAAGATACCTAAAGGATCAACAGCTCCTGGGGATTTGGGGTTGCTCTGG
AAAACTCATTTGCACCACTGCTGTGCCTTGGAATGCTAGTTGGAGTAATAAATCTCTGGAACAGATTTGG
AATCACACGACCTGGATGGAGTGGGACAGAGAAATTAACAATTACACAAGCTTAATACACTCCTTAATTG
AAGAATCGCAAAACCAGCAAGAAAAGAATGAACAAGAATTATTGGAATTAGATAAATGGGCAAGTTTGTG
GAATTGGTTTAACATAACAAATTGGCTGTGGTATATAAAATTATTCATAATGATAGTAGGAGGCTTGGTA
GGTTTAAGAATAGTTTTTGCTGTACTTTCTATAGTGAATAGAGTTAGGCAGGGATATTCACCATTATCGT
TTCAGACCCACCTCCCAACCCCGAGGGGACCCGACAGGCCCGAAGGAATAGAAGAAGAAGGTGGAGAGAG
AGACAGAGACAGATCCATTCGATTAGTGAACGGATCTCGACGGTATCGGTTAACTTTTAAAAGAAAAGGG
GGGATTGGGGGGTACAGTGCAGGGGAAAGAATAGTAGACATAATAGCAACAGACATACAAACTAAAGAAT
TACAAAAACAAATTACAAAAATTCAAAATTTTATCGATCACGAGACTAGCCTCGAGAAGCTTGATTAACC
CGTGTCGGCTCCAGATCTGGCCTCCGCGCCGGGTTTTGGCGCCTCCCGCGGGCGCCCCCCTCCTCACGGC
GAGCGCTGCCACGTCAGACGAAGGGCGCAGCGAGCGTCCTGATCCTTCCGCCCGGACGCTCAGGACAGCG
GCCCGCTGCTCATAAGACTCGGCCTTAGAACCCCAGTATCAGCAGAAGGACATTTTAGGACGGGACTTGG
GTGACTCTAGGGCACTGGTTTTCTTTCCAGAGAGCGGAACAGGCGAGGAAAAGTAGTCCCTTCTCGGCGA
TTCTGCGGAGGGATCTCCGTGGGGCGGTGAACGCCGATGATTATATAAGGACGCGCCGGGTGTGGCACAG
CTAGTTCCGTCGCAGCCGGGATTTGGGTCGCGGTTCTTGTTTGTGGATCGCTGTGATCGTCACTTGGTGA
GTAGCGGGCTGCTGGGCTGGCCGGGGCTTTCGTGGCCGCCGGGCCGCTCGGTGGGACGGAAGCGTGTGGA
GAGACCGCCAAGGGCTGTAGTCTGGGTCCGCGAGCAAGGTTGCCCTGAACTGGGGGTTGGGGGGAGCGCA
GCAAAATGGCGGCTGTTCCCGAGTCTTGAATGGAAGACGCTTGTGAGGCGGGCTGTGAGGTCGTTGAAAC
AAGGTGGGGGGCATGGTGGGCGGCAAGAACCCAAGGTCTTGAGGCCTTCGCTAATGCGGGAAAGCTCTTA
TTCGGGTGAGATGGGCTGGGGCACCATCTGGGGACCCTGACGTGAAGTTTGTCACTGACTGGAGAACTCG
GTTTGTCGTCTGTTGCGGGGGCGGCAGTTATGGCGGTGCCGTTGGGCAGTGCACCCGTACCTTTGGGAGC
GCGCGCCCTCGTCGTGTCGTGACGTCACCCGTTCTGTTGGCTTATAATGCAGGGTGGGGCCACCTGCCGG
TAGGTGTGCGGTAGGCTTTTCTCCGTCGCAGGACGCAGGGTTCGGGCCTAGGGTAGGCTCTCCTGAATCG
ACAGGCGCCGGACCTCTGGTGAGGGGAGGGATAAGTGAGGCGTCAGTTTCTTTGGTCGGTTTTATGTACC
TATCTTCTTAAGTAGCTGAAGCTCCGGTTTTGAACTATGCGCTCGGGGTTGGCGAGTGTGTTTTGTGAAG
TTTTTTAGGCACCTTTTGAAATGTAATCATTTGGGTCAATATGTAATTTTCAGTGTTAGACTAGTAAATT
GTCCGCTAAATTCTGGCCGTTTTTGGCTTTTTTGTTAGACGAAGCTTGGGCTGCAGGTCGAGATCCACCG
GTATGCTGTGCTGTATGAGAAGAACCAAACAGGTTGAAAAGAATGATGAGGACCAAAAGATCGTGAGCAA
GGGCGAGGAGCTGTTCACCGGGGTGGTGCCCATCCTGGTCGAGCTGGACGGCGACGTAAACGGCCACAAG
TTCAGCGTGTCCGGCGAGGGCGAGGGCGATGCCACCTACGGCAAGCTGACCCTGAAGTTCATCTGCACCA
CCGGCAAGCTGCCCGTGCCCTGGCCCACCCTCGTGACCACCCTGACCTACGGCGTGCAGTGCTTCAGCCG
CTACCCCGACCACATGAAGCAGCACGACTTCTTCAAGTCCGCCATGCCCGAAGGCTACGTCCAGGAGCGC
ACCATCTTCTTCAAGGACGACGGCAACTACAAGACCCGCGCCGAGGTGAAGTTCGAGGGCGACACCCTGG
TGAACCGCATCGAGCTGAAGGGCATCGACTTCAAGGAGGACGGCAACATCCTGGGGCACAAGCTGGAGTA
CAACTACAACAGCCACAACGTCTATATCATGGCCGACAAGCAGAAGAACGGCATCAAGGTGAACTTCAAG
ATCCGCCACAACATCGAGGACGGCAGCGTGCAGCTCGCCGACCACTACCAGCAGAACACCCCCATCGGCG
ACGGCCCCGTGCTGCTGCCCGACAACCACTACCTGAGCACCCAGTCCGCCCTGAGCAAAGACCCCAACGA
GAAGCGCGATCACATGGTCCTGCTGGAGTTCGTGACCGCCGCCGGGATCACTCTCGGCATGGACGAGCTG
TACAAGTAAAGCGGCCGCGTCGACAATCAACCTCTGGATTACAAAATTTGTGAAAGATTGACTGGTATTC
TTAACTATGTTGCTCCTTTTACGCTATGTGGATACGCTGCTTTAATGCCTTTGTATCATGCTATTGCTTC
CCGTATGGCTTTCATTTTCTCCTCCTTGTATAAATCCTGGTTGCTGTCTCTTTATGAGGAGTTGTGGCCC
GTTGTCAGGCAACGTGGCGTGGTGTGCACTGTGTTTGCTGACGCAACCCCCACTGGTTGGGGCATTGCCA
CCACCTGTCAGCTCCTTTCCGGGACTTTCGCTTTCCCCCTCCCTATTGCCACGGCGGAACTCATCGCCGC
CTGCCTTGCCCGCTGCTGGACAGGGGCTCGGCTGTTGGGCACTGACAATTCCGTGGTGTTGTCGGGGAAG
CTGACGTCCTTTCCATGGCTGCTCGCCTGTGTTGCCACCTGGATTCTGCGCGGGACGTCCTTCTGCTACG
TCCCTTCGGCCCTCAATCCAGCGGACCTTCCTTCCCGCGGCCTGCTGCCGGCTCTGCGGCCTCTTCCGCG
TCTTCGCCTTCGCCCTCAGACGAGTCGGATCTCCCTTTGGGCCGCCTCCCCGCCTGGAATTCGAGCTCGG
TACCTTTAAGACCAATGACTTACAAGGCAGCTGTAGATCTTAGCCACTTTTTAAAAGAAAAGGGGGGACT
GGAAGGGCTAATTCACTCCCAACGAAGACAAGATCTGCTTTTTGCTTGTACTGGGTCTCTCTGGTTAGAC
CAGATCTGAGCCTGGGAGCTCTCTGGCTAACTAGGGAACCCACTGCTTAAGCCTCAATAAAGCTTGCCTT
GAGTGCTTCAAGTAGTGTGTGCCCGTCTGTTGTGTGACTCTGGTAACTAGAGATCCCTCAGACCCTTTTA
GTCAGTGTGGAAAATCTCTAGCAGTAGTAGTTCATGTCATCTTATTATTCAGTATTTATAACTTGCAAAG
AAATGAATATCAGAGAGTGAGAGGAACTTGTTTATTGCAGCTTATAATGGTTACAAATAAAGCAATAGCA
TCACAAATTTCACAAATAAAGCATTTTTTTCACTGCATTCTAGTTGTGGTTTGTCCAAACTCATCAATGT
ATCTTATCATGTCTGGCTCTAGCTATCCCGCCCCTAACTCCGCCCATCCCGCCCCTAACTCCGCCCAGTT
CCGCCCATTCTCCGCCCCATGGCTGACTAATTTTTTTTATTTATGCAGAGGCCGAGGCCGCCTCGGCCTC
TGAGCTATTCCAGAAGTAGTGAGGAGGCTTTTTTGGAGGCCTAGGGACGTACCCAATTCGCCCTATAGTG
AGTCGTATTACGCGCGCTCACTGGCCGTCGTTTTACAACGTCGTGACTGGGAAAACCCTGGCGTTACCCA
ACTTAATCGCCTTGCAGCACATCCCCCTTTCGCCAGCTGGCGTAATAGCGAAGAGGCCCGCACCGATCGC
CCTTCCCAACAGTTGCGCAGCCTGAATGGCGAATGGG
[124 nt withheld, positions 8158-8281]
C
[91 nt withheld, positions 8283-8373]
A
[49 nt withheld, positions 8375-8423]
CCTTTGACGTTGGAGTCCACGTTCTTT
[37 nt withheld, positions 8451-8487]
ACCCTATCTCGGTCTATTCTTTTGATTTATAAGGGATTTTGCCGATTTCGGCCTATTGGTTAAAAAATGA
GCTGATTTAACAAAAATTTAACGCGAATTTTAACAAAATATTAACGCTTACAATT
